>Addgene plasmid #224843 | pUBC(k)-AT4G00165-mKOk | addgene full sequence | sequence record 447333 | Addgene NGS Result
TACCCGACGAGTCAGTAATAAACGGCGTCAAAGTGGTTGCAGCCGGCACACACGAGTCGTGTTTATCAAC
TCAAAGCACAAATACTTTTCCTCAACCTAAAAATAAGGCAATTAGCCAAAAACAACTTTGCGTGTAAACA
ACGCTCAATACACGTGTCATTTTATTATTAGCTATTGCTTCACCGCCTTAGCTTTCTCGTGACCTAGTCG
TCCTCGTCTTTTCTTCTTCTTCTTCTATAAAACAATACCCAAAGAGCTCTTCTTCTTCACAATTCAGATT
TCAATTTCTCAAAATCTTAAAAACTTTCTCTCAATTCTCTCTACCGTGATCAAGGTAAATTTCTGTGTTC
CTTATTCTCTCAAAATCTTCGATTTTGTTTTCGTTCGATCCCAATTTCGTATATGTTCTTTGGTTTAGAT
TCTGTTAATCTTAGATCGAAGACGATTTTCTGGGTTTGATCGTTAGATATCATCTTAATTCTCGATTAGG
GTTTCATAGATATCATCCGATTTGTTCAAATAATTTGAGTTTTGTCGAATAATTACTCTTCGATTTGTGA
TTTCTATCTAGATCTGGTGTTAGTTTCTAGTTTGTGCGATCGAATTTGTAGATTAATCTGAGTTTTTCTG
ATTAACACTCGAGTGCGGGATCCTCTAGAGGGCCCATCACAAGTTTGTACAAAAAAGCAGGCTTCACCAT
GGGTATCTCGAAAGCTTTGCGATCTCTTCTCATCTTGCTGCTCCTTAACATAACATTCTTCTTCGGCCAT
GTTACACCAGGAGCCACCGTCAAGCCATGCCCTCCCCCTCCCGCAAAACAAGCCACCACGAAATGTCCAA
GAGACACACTCAAATTTGGAGTGTGTGGGAGCTGGTTAGGTCTGGTTAGTGAGGTCATCGGTACACCACC
GAGCCAGGAGTGTTGCTCGCTCATCAAAGGTTTGGCTGACTTTGAAGCTGCCGTTTGTCTGTGCACTGCA
CTTAAAACCAGCATTCTCGGAGTTGCTCCTGTCAAAATTCCCGTTGCTCTCACTCTGCTTCTCAACTCTT
GCGGCAAAAATGTTCCTCAGGGATTCGTCTGCCACCCAGCTTTCTTGTACAAAGTGGTGATGGGACGTCC
GCGGAGATCTACGCGTGTCGACTCGAGATATCCAACTAGTATGGTGAGCGTTATCAAGCCTGAGATGAAG
ATGAGGTACTACATGGACGGAAGCGTGAACGGACACGAGTTCACTATTGAAGGCGAAGGTACTGGAAGGC
CTTACGAGGGACATCAAGAGATGACTCTCAGAGTGACCATGGCTGAAGGTGGACCTATGCCTTTCGCTTT
CGATCTCGTGTCTCACGTGTTCTGCTACGGACACAGAGTGTTCACTAAGTACCCTGAAGAGATCCCGGAC
TACTTCAAGCAAGCTTTCCCTGAGGGACTCTCTTGGGAGAGATCTTTGGAATTCGAGGACGGTGGATCCG
CTTCTGTGTCTGCTCATATCTCTCTCAGGGGCAACACCTTCTACCACAAGAGCAAGTTTACCGGGGTGAA
CTTCCCTGCTGATGGACCGATCATGCAGAACCAGTCTGTTGATTGGGAGCCGTCTACTGAGAAGATCACC
GCTTCTGATGGTGTGCTCAAGGGTGATGTGACCATGTACCTTAAGCTCGAAGGTGGTGGAAACCACAAGT
GCCAGTTCAAGACTACCTACAAGGCCGCCAAAGAAATCCTCGAGATGCCTGGTGATCACTACATCGGACA
TAGGCTCGTGAGAAAGACCGAGGGAAACATCACTGAGCAGGTTGAGGATGCTGTGGCTCATTCTCAATTG
TTATAAGCGGCCATGCTAGAGTCCGCAAAAATCACCAGTCTCTCTCTACAAATCTATCTCTCTCTATTTT
TCTCCAGAATAATGTGTGAGTAGTTCCCAGATAAGGGAATTAGGGTTCTTATAGGGTTTCGCTCATGTGT
TGAGCATATAAGAAACCCTTAGTATGTATTTGTATTTGTAAAATACTTCTATCAATAAAATTTCTAATTC
CTAAAACCAAAATCCAGTGACCTGCAGGCATGCAAGCTAGCTTACTAGTGATGCATATTCTATAGTGTCA
CCTAAATCTGCGGCCGCACTAGTGATATCCCGCGGCCATGGCGGCCGGGAGCATGCGACGTCGGGCCCAA
TTCGCCCTATAGTGAGTCGTATTACAATTCACTGGCCGTCGTTTTACAACGTCGTGACTGGGAAAACCCT
GGCGTTACCCAACTTAATCGCCTTGCAGCACATCCCCCTTTCGCCAGCTGGCGTAATAGCGAAGAGGCCC
GCACCGATCGCCCTTCCCAACAGTTGCGCAGCCTGAATGGCGAATGGAAATTGTAAGCGTTAATGGGTTT
CTGGAGTTTAATGAGCTAAGCACATACGTCAGAAACCATTATTGCGCGTTCAAAAGTCGCCTAAGGTCAC
TATCAGCTAGCAAATATTTCTTGTCAAAAATGCTCCACTGACGTTCCATAAATTCCCCTCGGTATCCAAT
TAGAGTCTCATATTCACTCTCAATCCAAATAATCTGCAATGGCAATTACCTTATCCGCAACTTCTTTACC
TATTTCCGCCCGGATCCGGGCAGGTTCTCCGGCCGCTTGGGTGGAGAGGCTATTCGGCTATGACTGGGCA
CAACAGACAATCGGCTGCTCTGATGCCGCCGTGTTCCGGCTGTCAGCGCAGGGGCGCCCGGTTCTTTTTG
TCAAGACCGACCTGTCCGGTGCCCTGAATGAACTGCAGGACGAGGCAGCGCGGCTATCGTGGCTGGCCAC
GACGGGCGTTCCTTGCGCAGCTGTGCTCGACGTTGTCACTGAAGCGGGAAGGGACTGGCTGCTATTGGGC
GAAGTGCCGGGGCAGGATCTCCTGTCATCTCACCTTGCTCCTGCCGAGAAAGTATCCATCATGGCTGATG
CAATGCGGCGGCTGCATACGCTTGATCCGGCTACCTGCCCATTCGACCACCAAGCGAAACATCGCATCGA
GCGAGCACGTACTCGGATGGAAGCCGGTCTTGTCGATCAGGATGATCTGGACGAAGAGCATCAGGGGCTC
GCGCCAGCCGAACTGTTCGCCAGGCTCAAGGCGCGCATGCCCGACGGCGAGGATCTCGTCGTGACCCATG
GCGATGCCTGCTTGCCGAATATCATGGTGGAAAATGGCCGCTTTTCTGGATTCATCGACTGTGGCCGGCT
GGGTGTGGCGGACCGCTATCAGGACATAGCGTTGGCTACCCGTGATATTGCTGAAGAGCTTGGCGGCGAA
TGGGCTGACCGCTTCCTCGTGCTTTACGGTATCGCCGCTCCCGATTCGCAGCGCATCGCCTTCTATCGCC
TTCTTGACGAGTTCTTCTGAGCGGGACTCTGGGGTTCGAAATGACCGACCAAGCGACGCCCAACCTGCCA
TCACGAGATTTCGATTCCACCGCCGCCTTCTATGAAAGGTTGGGCTTCGGAATCGTTTTCCGGGACGCCG
GCTGGATGATCCTCCAGCGCGGGGATCTCATGCTGGAGTTCTTCGCCCACCCCGATCCAACACTTACGTT
TGCAACGTCCAAGAGCAAATAGACCACGAACGCCGGAAGGTTGCCGCAGCGTGTGGATTGCGTCTCAATT
CTCTCTTGCAGGAATGCAATGATGAATATGATACTGACTATGAAACTTTGAGGGAATACTGCCTAGCACC
GTCACCTCATAACGTGCATCATGCATGCCCTGACAACATGGAACATCGCTATTTTTCTGAAGAATTATGC
TCGTTGGAGGATGTCGCGGCAATTGCAGCTATTGCCAAAATCGAAATACCCCTCACGCATGCATTCATCA
ATATTATTCATGCGGGGAAAGGCAAGATTAATCCAACTGGCAAATCATCCAGCGTGATTGGTAACTTCAG
TTCCAGCGACTTGATTCGTTTTGGTGCTACCCACGTTTTCAATAAGGACGAGATGGTGGAGTAAAGAAGG
AGTGCGTCGAAGCAGATCGTTCAAACATTTGGCAATAAAGTTTCTTAAGATTGAATCCTGTTGCCGGTCT
TGCGATGATTATCATATAATTTCTGTTGAATTACGTTAAGCATGTAATAATTAACATGTAATGCATGACG
TTATTTATGAGATGGGTTTTTATGATTAGAGTCCCGCAATTATACATTTAATACGCGATAGAAAACAAAA
TATAGCGCGCAAACTAGGATAAATTATCGCGCGCGGTGTCATCTATGTTACTAGATCGACCGGCATGCAA
GCTGATAATTCAATTCGGCGTTAATTCAGTACATTAAAAACGTCCGCAATGTGTTATTAAGTTGTCTAAG
CGTCAATTTGTTTACACCACAATATATCCTGCCACCAGCCAGCCAACAGCTCCCCGACCGGCAGCTCGGC
ACAAAATCACCACTCGATACAGGCAGCCCATCAGTCCGGGACGGCGTCAGCGGGAGAGCCGTTGTAAGGC
GGCAGACTTTGCTCATGTTACCGATGCTATTCGGAAGAACGGCAACTAAGCTGCCGGGTTTGAAACACGG
ATGATCTCGCGGAGGGTAGCATGTTGATTGTAACGATGACAGAGCGTTGCTGCCTGTGATCAATTCGGGC
ACGAACCCAGTGGACATAAGCCTGTTCGGTTCGTAAGCTGTAATGCAAGTAGCGTATGCGCTCACGCAAC
TGGTCCAGAACCTTGACCGAACGCAGCGGTGGTAACGGCGCAGTGGCGGTTTTCATGGCTTGTTATGACT
GTTTTTTTGGGGTACAGTCTATGCCTCGGGCATCCAAGCAGCAAGCGCGTTACGCCGTGGGTCGATGTTT
GATGTTATGGAGCAGCAACGATGTTACGCAGCAGGGCAGTCGCCCTAAAACAAAGTTAAACATCATGGGG
GAAGCGGTGATCGCCGAAGTATCGACTCAACTATCAGAGGTAGTTGGCGTCATCGAGCGCCATCTCGAAC
CGACGTTGCTGGCCGTACATTTGTACGGCTCCGCAGTGGATGGCGGCCTGAAGCCACACAGTGATATTGA
TTTGCTGGTTACGGTGACCGTAAGGCTTGATGAAACAACGCGGCGAGCTTTGATCAACGACCTTTTGGAA
ACTTCGGCTTCCCCTGGAGAGAGCGAGATTCTCCGCGCTGTAGAAGTCACCATTGTTGTGCACGACGACA
TCATTCCGTGGCGTTATCCAGCTAAGCGCGAACTGCAATTTGGAGAATGGCAGCGCAATGACATTCTTGC
AGGTATCTTCGAGCCAGCCACGATCGACATTGATCTGGCTATCTTGCTGACAAAAGCAAGAGAACATAGC
GTTGCCTTGGTAGGTCCAGCGGCGGAGGAACTCTTTGATCCGGTTCCTGAACAGGATCTATTTGAGGCGC
TAAATGAAACCTTAACGCTATGGAACTCGCCGCCCGACTGGGCTGGCGATGAGCGAAATGTAGTGCTTAC
GTTGTCCCGCATTTGGTACAGCGCAGTAACCGGCAAAATCGCGCCGAAGGATGTCGCTGCCGACTGGGCA
ATGGAGCGCCTGCCGGCCCAGTATCAGCCCGTCATACTTGAAGCTAGACAGGCTTATCTTGGACAAGAAG
AAGATCGCTTGGCCTCGCGCGCAGATCAGTTGGAAGAATTTGTCCACTACGTGAAAGGCGAGATCACCAA
GGTAGTCGGCAAATAATGTCTAGCTAGAAATTCGTTCAAGCCGACGCCGCTTCGCGGCGCGGCTTAACTC
AAGCGTTAGATGCACTAAGCACATAATTGCTCACAGCCAAACTATCAGGTCAAGTCTGCTTTTATTATTT
TTAAGCGTGCATAATAAGCCCTACACAAATTGGGAGATATATCATGCATGACCAAAATCCCTTAACGTGA
GTTTTCGTTCCACTGAGCGTCAGACCCCGTAGAAAAGATCAAAGGATCTTCTTGAGATCCTTTTTTTCTG
CGCGTAATCTGCTGCTTGCAAACAAAAAAACCACCGCTACCAGCGGTGGTTTGTTTGCCGGATCAAGAGC
TACCAACTCTTTTTCCGAAGGTAACTGGCTTCAGCAGAGCGCAGATACCAAATACTGTCCTTCTAGTGTA
GCCGTAGTTAGGCCACCACTTCAAGAACTCTGTAGCACCGCCTACATACCTCGCTCTGCTAATCCTGTTA
CCAGTGGCTGCTGCCAGTGGCGATAAGTCGTGTCTTACCGGGTTGGACTCAAGACGATAGTTACCGGATA
AGGCGCAGCGGTCGGGCTGAACGGGGGGTTCGTGCACACAGCCCAGCTTGGAGCGAACGACCTACACCGA
ACTGAGATACCTACAGCGTGAGCTATGAGAAAGCGCCACGCTTCCCGAAGGGAGAAAGGCGGACAGGTAT
CCGGTAAGCGGCAGGGTCGGAACAGGAGAGCGCACGAGGGAGCTTCCAGGGGGAAACGCCTGGTATCTTT
ATAGTCCTGTCGGGTTTCGCCACCTCTGACTTGAGCGTCGATTTTTGTGATGCTCGTCAGGGGGGCGGAG
CCTATGGAAAAACGCCAGCAACGCGGCCTTTTTACGGTTCCTGGCCTTTTGCTGGCCTTTTGCTCACATG
TTCTTTCCTGCGTTATCCCCTGATTCTGTGGATAACCGTATTACCGCCTTTGAGTGAGCTGATACCGCTC
GCCGCAGCCGAACGACCGAGCGCAGCGAGTCAGTGAGCGAGGAAGCGGAAGAGCGCCTGATGCGGTATTT
TCTCCTTACGCATCTGTGCGGTATTTCACACCGCATATGGTGCACTCTCAGTACAATCTGCTCTGATGCC
GCATAGTTAAGCCAGTATACACTCCGCTATCGCTACGTGACTGGGTCATGGCTGCGCCCCGACACCCGCC
AACACCCGCTGACGCGCCCTGACGGGCTTGTCTGCTCCCGGCATCCGCTTACAGACAAGCTGTGACCGTC
TCCGGGAGCTGCATGTGTCAGAGGTTTTCACCGTCATCACCGAAACGCGCGAGGCAGGGTGCCTTGATGT
GGGCGCCGGCGGTCGAGTGGCGACGGCGCGGCTTGTCCGCGCCCTGGTAGATTGCCTGGCCGTAGGCCAG
CCATTTTTGAGCGGCCAGCGGCCGCGATAGGCCGACGCGAAGCGGCGGGGCGTAGGGAGCGCAGCGACCG
AAGGGTAGGCGCTTTTTGCAGCTCTTCGGCTGTGCGCTGGCCAGACAGTTATGCACAGGCCAGGCGGGTT
TTAAGAGTTTTAATAAGTTTTAAAGAGTTTTAGGCGGAAAAATCGCCTTTTTTCTCTTTTATATCAGTCA
CTTACATGTGTGACCGGTTCCCAATGTACGGCTTTGGGTTCCCAATGTACGGGTTCCGGTTCCCAATGTA
CGGCTTTGGGTTCCCAATGTACGTGCTATCCACAGGAAAGAGACCTTTTCGACCTTTTTCCCCTGCTAGG
GCAATTTGCCCTAGCATCTGCTCCGTACATTAGGAACCGGCGGATGCTTCGCCCTCGATCAGGTTGCGGT
AGCGCATGACTAGGATCGGGCCAGCCTGCCCCGCCTCCTCCTTCAAATCGTACTCCGGCAGGTCATTTGA
CCCGATCAGCTTGCGCACGGTGAAACAGAACTTCTTGAACTCTCCGGCGCTGCCACTGCGTTCGTAGATC
GTCTTGAACAACCATCTGGCTTCTGCCTTGCCTGCGGCGCGGCGTGCCAGGCGGTAGAGAAAACGGCCGA
TGCCGGGATCGATCAAAAAGTAATCGGGGTGAACCGTCAGCACGTCCGGGTTCTTGCCTTCTGTGATCTC
GCGGTACATCCAATCAGCTAGCTCGATCTCGATGTACTCCGGCCGCCCGGTTTCGCTCTTTACGATCTTG
TAGCGGCTAATCAAGGCTTCACCCTCGGATACCGTCACCAGGCGGCCGTTCTTGGCCTTCTTCGTACGCT
GCATGGCAACGTGCGTGGTGTTTAACCGAATGCAGGTTTCTACCAGGTCGTCTTTCTGCTTTCCGCCATC
GGCTCGCCGGCAGAACTTGAGTACGTCCGCAACGTGTGGACGGAACACGCGGCCGGGCTTGTCTCCCTTC
CCTTCCCGGTATCGGTTCATGGATTCGGTTAGATGGGAAACCGCCATCAGTACCAGGTCGTAATCCCACA
CACTGGCCATGCCGGCCGGCCCTGCGGAAACCTCTACGTGCCCGTCTGGAAGCTCGTAGCGGATCACCTC
GCCAGCTCGTCGGTCACGCTTCGACAGACGGAAAACGGCCACGTCCATGATGCTGCGACTATCGCGGGTG
CCCACGTCATAGAGCATCGGAACGAAAAAATCTGGTTGCTCGTCGCCCTTGGGCGGCTTCCTAATCGACG
GCGCACCGGCTGCCGGCGGTTGCCGGGATTCTTTGCGGATTCGATCAGCGGCCGCTTGCCACGATTCACC
GGGGCGTGCTTCTGCCTCGATGCGTTGCCGCTGGGCGGCCTGCGCGGCCTTCAACTTCTCCACCAGGTCA
TCACCCAGCGCCGCGCCGATTTGTACCGGGCCGGATGGTTTGCGACCGCTCACGCCGATTCCTCGGGCTT
GGGGGTTCCAGTGCCATTGCAGGGCCGGCAGACAACCCAGCCGCTTACGCCTGGCCAACCGCCCGTTCCT
CCACACATGGGGCATTCCACGGCGTCGGTGCCTGGTTGTTCTTGATTTTCCATGCCGCCTCCTTTAGCCG
CTAAAATTCATCTACTCATTTATTCATTTGCTCATTTACTCTGGTAGCTGCGCGATGTATTCAGATAGCA
GCTCGGTAATGGTCTTGCCTTGGCGTACCGCGTACATCTTCAGCTTGGTGTGATCCTCCGCCGGCAACTG
AAAGTTGACCCGCTTCATGGCTGGCGTGTCTGCCAGGCTGGCCAACGTTGCAGCCTTGCTGCTGCGTGCG
CTCGGACGGCCGGCACTTAGCGTGTTTGTGCTTTTGCTCATTTTCTCTTTACCTCATTAACTCAAATGAG
TTTTGATTTAATTTCAGCGGCCAGCGCCTGGACCTCGCGGGCAGCGTCGCCCTCGGGTTCTGATTCAAGA
ACGGTTGTGCCGGCGGCGGCAGTGCCTGGGTAGCTCACGCGCTGCGTGATACGGGACTCAAGAATGGGCA
GCTCGTACCCGGCCAGCGCCTCGGCAACCTCACCGCCGATGCGCGTGCCTTTGATCGCCCGCGACACGAC
AAAGGCCGCTTGTAGCCTTCCATCCGTGACCTCAATGCGCTGCTTAACCAGCTCCACCAGGTCGGCGGTG
GCCCATATGTCGTAAGGGCTTGGCTGCACCGGAATCAGCACGAAGTCGGCTGCCTTGATCGCGGACACAG
CCAAGTCCGCCGCCTGGGGCGCTCCGTCGATCACTACGAAGTCGCGCCGGCCGATGGCCTTCACGTCGCG
GTCAATCGTCGGGCGGTCGATGCCGACAACGGTTAGCGGTTGATCTTCCCGCACGGCCGCCCAATCGCGG
GCACTGCCCTGGGGATCGGAATCGACTAACAGAACATCGGCCCCGGCGAGTTGCAGGGCGCGGGCTAGAT
GGGTTGCGATGGTCGTCTTGCCTGACCCGCCTTTCTGGTTAAGTACAGCGATAACCTTCATGCGTTCCCC
TTGCGTATTTGTTTATTTACTCATCGCATCATATACGCAGCGACCGCATGACGCAAGCTGTTTTACTCAA
ATACACATCACCTTTTTAGACGGCGGCGCTCGGTTTCTTCAGCGGCCAAGCTGGCCGGCCAGGCCGCCAG
CTTGGCATCAGACAAACCGGCCAGGATTTCATGCAGCCGCACGGTTGAGACGTGCGCGGGCGGCTCGAAC
ACGTACCCGGCCGCGATCATCTCCGCCTCGATCTCTTCGGTAATGAAAAACGGTTCGTCCTGGCCGTCCT
GGTGCGGTTTCATGCTTGTTCCTCTTGGCGTTCATTCTCGGCGGCCGCCAGGGCGTCGGCCTCGGTCAAT
GCGTCCTCACGGAAGGCACCGCGCCGCCTGGCCTCGGTGGGCGTCACTTCCTCGCTGCGCTCAAGTGCGC
GGTACAGGGTCGAGCGATGCACGCCAAGCAGTGCAGCCGCCTCTTTCACGGTGCGGCCTTCCTGGTCGAT
CAGCTCGCGGGCGTGCGCGATCTGTGCCGGGGTGAGGGTAGGGCGGGGGCCAAACTTCACGCCTCGGGCC
TTGGCGGCCTCGCGCCCGCTCCGGGTGCGGTCGATGATTAGGGAACGCTCGAACTCGGCAATGCCGGCGA
ACACGGTCAACACCATGCGGCCGGCCGGCGTGGTGGTGTCGGCCCACGGCTCTGCCAGGCTACGCAGGCC
CGCGCCGGCCTCCTGGATGCGCTCGGCAATGTCCAGTAGGTCGCGGGTGCTGCGGGCCAGGCGGTCTAGC
CTGGTCACTGTCACAACGTCGCCAGGGCGTAGGTGGTCAAGCATCCTGGCCAGCTCCGGGCGGTCGCGCC
TGGTGCCGGTGATCTTCTCGGAAAACAGCTTGGTGCAGCCGGCCGCGTGCAGTTCGGCCCGTTGGTTGGT
CAAGTCCTGGTCGTCGGTGCTGACGCGGGCATAGCCCAGCAGGCCAGCGGCGGCGCTCTTGTTCATGGCG
TAATGTCTCCGGTTCTAGTCGCAAGTATTCTACTTTATGCGACTAAAACACGCGACAAGAAAACGCCAGG
AAAAGGGCAGGGCGGCAGCCTGTCGCGTAACTTAGGACTTGTGCGACATGTCGTTTTCAGAAGACGGCTG
CACTGAACGTCAGAAGCCGACTGCACTATAGCAGCGGAGGGGTTGGATCAAAGTACTTTAAAGTACTTTA
AAGTACTTTAAAGTACTTTGATCCCGAGGGGAACCCTGTGGTTGGCATGCACATACAAATGGACGAACGG
ATAAACCTTTTCACGCCCTTTTAAATATCCGATTATTCTAATAAACGCTCTTTTCTCTTAGGTTTACCCG
CCAATATATCCTGTCAAACACTGATAGTTTAAACTGAAGGCGGGAAACGACAATCTGATCCAAGCTCAAG
CTGCTCTAGCCAATACGCAAACCGCCTCTCCCCGCGCGTTGGCCGATTCATTAATGCAGCTGGCACGACA
GGTTTCCCGACTGGAAAGCGGGCAGTGAGCGCAACGCAATTAATGTGAGTTAGCTCACTCATTAGGCACC
CCAGGCTTTACACTTTATGCTTCCGGCTCGTATGTTGTGTGGAATTGTGAGCGGATAACAATTTCACACA
GGAAACAGCTATGACATGATTACGAATTCGAGCTCGG
Features (pLannotate 1.2.2; 31 found; start..end, strand, type, name):
    669..693     +  protein_bind   attB1: mutant version of attB; recombination site for the Gateway® BP reaction BP Clonase™
    699..1082    +  CDS            LBP65_ARATH: Experimental evidence at transcript level: Swiss-Prot protein existence level 2. From Arabidopsis thaliana (Mouse-ear cress).
   1084..1108    -  protein_bind   attB2: mutant version of attB; recombination site for the Gateway® BP reaction BP Clonase™
   1161..1814    +  CDS            mKO&kappa;: mKO&kappa; is a basic (constitutively fluorescent) orange fluorescent protein published in 2008, derived from Verrillofungia concinna. It has low acid sensitivity.
   1889..2048    +  polyA_signal   CaMV poly(A) signal (fragment): cauliflower mosaic virus polyadenylation signal
   2049..2068    +  misc_feature   MCS (fragment): pUC18/19 multiple cloning site
   2089..2107    -  promoter       SP6 promoter: promoter for bacteriophage SP6 RNA polymerase
   2176..2194    -  promoter       T7 promoter: promoter for bacteriophage T7 RNA polymerase
   2197..2354    +  CDS            lacZα (fragment): LacZα fragment of β-galactosidase; lacZ fragment
   2375..2558    +  promoter       NOS promoter: nopaline synthase promoter NOS promoter
   2559..3380    +  CDS            KanR: fusion between an N-terminal peptide of nopaline synthase and Tn5 aminoglycoside phosphotransferase; nos-nptII; confers resistance to kanamycin
   3401..3559    +  CDS            ble (fragment): BLE_KLEPN - Experimental evidence at protein level: Swiss-Prot protein existence level 1. Binding protein with a strong affinity to the bleomycin family of antibiotics. Binds to CL990; an antimitotic-antibiotic compound. From Klebsiella pneumoniae.
   3556..3981    +  CDS            nos (fragment): DHNO_AGRT7 - Protein inferred from homology: Swiss-Prot protein existence level 3. From Agrobacterium tumefaciens (strain T37).
   4005..4257    +  terminator     NOS terminator: nopaline synthase terminator and poly(A) signal
   4350..4374    -  misc_feature   LB T-DNA repeat: left border repeat from nopaline C58 T-DNA
   4633..4656    +  promoter       Pc promoter (fragment): intI1 (promoter lies within the coding sequence); class 1 integron promoter
   4832..4888    +  CDS            GmR (fragment): gentamycin acetyltransferase; aacC1; confers resistance to gentamycin
   4899..5686    +  CDS            SmR (fragment): aminoglycoside adenylyltransferase (Murphy, 1985); aadA; confers resistance to spectinomycin and streptomycin
   5932..6520    +  rep_origin     ori: high-copy-number ColE1/pMB1/pBR322/pUC origin of replication
   6706..6846    -  misc_feature   bom: basis of mobility region from pBR322
   6948..6987    -  CDS            rop (fragment): Rop protein, which maintains plasmids at low copy number; rop
   7190..7384    -  rep_origin     pVS1 oriV: origin of replication for the Pseudomonas plasmid pVS1 (Heeb et al., 2000)
   7450..8523    -  CDS            pVS1 RepA: replication protein from the Pseudomonas plasmid pVS1 (Heeb et al., 2000)
   8952..9581    -  CDS            pVS1 StaA: stability protein from the Pseudomonas plasmid pVS1 (Heeb et al., 2000)
  10141..10542   -  CDS            Y4CG_SINFN (fragment): Protein inferred from homology: Swiss-Prot protein existence level 3. From Sinorhizobium fredii (strain NBRC 101917 / NGR234).
  10912..10936   -  misc_feature   RB T-DNA repeat: right border repeat from nopaline C58 T-DNA
  11000..11088   +  CDS            lacI (fragment): lac repressor; lacI; The lac repressor binds to the lac operator to inhibit transcription in E. coli. This inhibition can be relieved by adding lactose or isopropyl-β-D-thiogalactopyranoside (IPTG).
  11101..11122   +  protein_bind   CAP binding site: CAP binding activates transcription in the presence of cAMP. E. coli catabolite activator protein
  11137..11167   +  promoter       lac promoter: promoter for the E. coli lac operon
  11171..11193   +  protein_bind   lac operator (fragment): The lac repressor binds to the lac operator to inhibit transcription in E. coli. This inhibition can be relieved by adding lactose or isopropyl-β-D-thiogalactopyranoside (IPTG). lac repressor encoded by lacI
  11224..6       +  misc_feature   MCS (fragment) (across the origin): pUC18/19 multiple cloning site
