[The description below was written by a language model from this plasmid's Addgene catalogue record and pLannotate feature annotations shown in this document.]
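Description:
pUBC(k)-AT4G00165-mKOk is a binary T-DNA plant expression plasmid of about 11.2 kb, made by Gateway recombination of the Arabidopsis thaliana AT4G00165.1 coding sequence into the pUBC(k)-DEST-mKOk destination backbone. It is maintained in E. coli through a high-copy ColE1/pUC-type origin with an adjacent bom site, and selected with spectinomycin via an aadA (SmR) gene. A pVS1 replicon (oriV, RepA and the StaA stability protein) allows the plasmid to be maintained in Agrobacterium. Nopaline-type left and right border repeats define the segment that is transferred into plant cells.

Within the T-DNA, the AT4G00165.1 open reading frame (annotated as LBP65_ARATH) sits between attB1 and attB2 sites left by the Gateway reaction. It is followed downstream by the coding sequence for mKOκ, a constitutively fluorescent orange protein, so the arrangement is consistent with a C-terminally tagged fusion protein. A CaMV poly(A) signal terminates the cassette. The promoter driving the fusion is not annotated in the feature table. The unannotated region upstream of attB1 and the "pUBC" backbone name suggest a ubiquitin-type promoter, but the record does not state this.

A second cassette with a NOS promoter, a nos-nptII kanamycin resistance gene and a NOS terminator provides selection of transformed plant tissue. Remnants of lacZα, the lac promoter/operator and the pUC multiple cloning site are carry-overs from the parent vector. According to the record, the plasmid is used to express mKOκ-tagged AT4G00165.1 in plants. The associated work concerns proteins at the chloroplast envelope–thylakoid interface, which points to use in fluorescence-based localisation.
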