Addgene plasmid #224843: pUBC(k)-AT4G00165-mKOk
Purpose: Plasmid for expression of AT4G00165.1 coding sequence tagged with mKOk in plants
Depositing lab: Rebecca Roston. Depositing organization: University of Nebraska at Lincoln. Publication: Lipid Metabolism and Contact Site Homologs Are Enriched at the Chloroplast Envelope-Thylakoid Interface. LaBrant EW, Smith CN, Torres-Gerena AD, Ishimwe J, Huang F, Tullis A, Litterer L, Modi B, Naldrett MJ, Altartouri B, Roston RL. bioRxiv 2025.06.20.660776; doi: https://doi.org/10.1101/2025.06.20.660776.
Backbone
  Vector backbone: pUBC(k)-DEST-mKOk
  Vector type: Plant Expression
Growth in bacteria
  Bacterial resistance: Spectinomycin, 50 μg/mL
  Growth temperature: 37°C
  Growth strain: DH5alpha
  Copy number: High Copy
Gene/Insert
  Gene/Insert name: AT4G00165.1
  Species: A. thaliana (mustard weed)
  Entrez Gene: AT4G00165 (a.k.a. AT4G00165)
  Cloning method: Gateway Cloning
Terms and licenses: Academic/Nonprofit Terms; Industry Terms: Not Available to Industry
Depositor comments: Please visit https://doi.org/10.1101/2025.06.20.660776 for bioRxiv preprint.
How to cite: pUBC(k)-AT4G00165-mKOk was a gift from Rebecca Roston (Addgene plasmid # 224843 ; http://n2t.net/addgene:224843 ; RRID:Addgene_224843)
